>Addgene plasmid #250477 | pPR-1_B_LD5T | addgene full sequence | sequence record 498621 | Addgene NGS Result
ACATACTCTTCGATAAGATGCCTGAAAGAGATGTTGTTTCTTGGACCGCAATGATCTCTGGTTACGCTCA
GAACGGTAGGATCGATGAGGCAAGATTGTCTTCACGAAGTGGCTCTTCAGTGGACGAAAGGGCCTCGTGA
TACGCCTATTTTTATAGGTTAATGTCATGATAATAATGGTTTCTTAGACGTCAGGTGGCACTTTTCGGGG
AAATGTGCGCGGAACCCCTATTTGTTTATTTTTCTAAATACATTCAAATATGTATCCGCTCATGAGACAA
TAACCCTGATAAATGCTTCAATAATATTGAAAAAGGAAGAGTATGGCTAAAATGAGAATATCACCGGAAT
TGAAAAAACTGATCGAAAAATACCGCTGCGTAAAAGATACGGAAGGAATGTCTCCTGCTAAGGTATATAA
GCTGGTGGGAGAAAATGAAAACCTATATTTAAAAATGACGGACAGCCGGTATAAAGGGACCACCTATGAT
GTGGAACGGGAAAAGGACATGATGCTATGGCTGGAAGGAAAGCTGCCTGTTCCAAAGGTCCTGCACTTTG
AACGGCATGATGGCTGGAGCAATCTGCTCATGAGTGAGGCCGATGGCGTCCTTTGCTCGGAAGAGTATGA
AGATGAACAAAGCCCTGAAAAGATTATCGAGCTGTATGCGGAGTGCATCAGGCTCTTTCACTCCATCGAC
ATATCGGATTGTCCCTATACGAATAGCTTAGACAGCCGCTTAGCCGAATTGGATTACTTACTGAATAACG
ATCTGGCCGATGTGGATTGCGAAAACTGGGAAGAGGACACTCCATTTAAAGATCCGCGCGAGCTGTATGA
TTTTTTAAAGACGGAAAAGCCCGAAGAGGAACTTGTCTTTTCCCACGGCGACCTGGGAGACAGCAACATC
TTTGTGAAAGATGGCAAAGTAAGTGGCTTTATTGATCTTGGGAGAAGCGGCAGGGCGGACAAGTGGTATG
ACATTGCCTTCTGCGTCCGGTCGCTCAGGGAGGATATCGGGGAAGAACAGTATGTCGAGCTATTTTTTGA
CTTACTGGGGATCAAGCCTGATTGGGAGAAAATAAAATATTATATTTTACTGGATGAATTGTTTTAGCTG
TCAGACCAAGTTTACTCATATATACTTTAGATTGATTTAAAACTTCATTTTTAATTTAAAAGGATCTAGG
TGAAGATCCTTTTTGATAATCTCATGACCAAAATCCCTTAACGTGAGTTTTCGTTCCACTGAGCGTCAGA
CCCCGTAGAAAAGATCAAAGGATCTTCTTGAGATCCTTTTTTTCTGCGCGTAATCTGCTGCTTGCAAACA
AAAAAACCACCGCTACCAGCGGTGGTTTGTTTGCCGGATCAAGAGCTACCAACTCTTTTTCCGAAGGTAA
CTGGCTTCAGCAGAGCGCAGATACCAAATACTGTTCTTCTAGTGTAGCCGTAGTTAGGCCACCACTTCAA
GAACTCTGTAGCACCGCCTACATACCTCGCTCTGCTAATCCTGTTACCAGTGGCTGCTGCCAGTGGCGAT
AAGTCGTGTCTTACCGGGTTGGACTCAAGACGATAGTTACCGGATAAGGCGCAGCGGTCGGGCTGAACGG
GGGGTTCGTGCACACAGCCCAGCTTGGAGCGAACGACCTACACCGAACTGAGATACCTACAGCGTGAGCT
ATGAGAAAGCGCCACGCTTCCCGAAGGGAGAAAGGCGGACAGGTATCCGGTAAGCGGCAGGGTCGGAACA
GGAGAGCGCACGAGGGAGCTTCCAGGGGGAAACGCCTGGTATCTTTATAGTCCTGTCGGGTTTCGCCACC
TCTGACTTGAGCGTCGATTTTTGTGATGCTCGTCAGGGGGGCGGAGCCTATGGAAAAACGCCAGCAACGC
GGCCTTTTTACGGTTCCTGGCCTTTTGCTGGCCTTTTGCTCACATGTTCTTTCCTGCGTTATCCCCTGAT
TCTGTGGATAACCGTATTACCGCCTTTGAGTGAGCTGATACCGCTCGCCGCAGCCGAACGACCGAGCGCA
GCGAGTCAGTGAGCGAGGAAGCGGAAGAGCGCCCAATACGCAAACCGCCTCTCCCCGCGCGTTGGCCGAT
TCATTAATCACTCTGTGAAG
Features (pLannotate 1.2.2; 5 found; start..end, strand, type, name):
      6..92      +  CDS            PCMP-E57 (fragment): PPR70_ARATH - Experimental evidence at transcript level: Swiss-Prot protein existence level 2. From Arabidopsis thaliana (Mouse-ear cress).
    218..322     +  promoter       AmpR promoter: bla
    323..1117    +  CDS            KanR: aminoglycoside phosphotransferase; aphA-3; confers resistance to kanamycin
   1288..1876    +  rep_origin     ori: high-copy-number ColE1/pMB1/pBR322/pUC origin of replication
   2059..2108    +  CDS            lacI (fragment): lac repressor; lacI; The lac repressor binds to the lac operator to inhibit transcription in E. coli. This inhibition can be relieved by adding lactose or isopropyl-β-D-thiogalactopyranoside (IPTG).
