[The description below was written by a language model from this plasmid's Addgene catalogue record and pLannotate feature annotations shown in this document.]
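Description:
pPR-1_B_LD5T is a small (about 2.1 kb) synthetic-biology part plasmid built on the pAGM1311 MoClo backbone. It carries one building block, module B_LD5T, of the GRASP toolkit for assembling synthetic pentatricopeptide repeat (sPPR) RNA-binding proteins intended for RNA editing. It is propagated in E. coli as a high-copy plasmid from a ColE1/pUC-type origin and selected with kanamycin. Resistance comes from an aminoglycoside phosphotransferase (aphA-3) gene that the feature table places directly downstream of a bla (AmpR) promoter.

The payload is a short synthetic coding fragment inserted by Golden Gate cloning. The automated annotation detects a region of under 100 nt with similarity to an Arabidopsis thaliana PPR protein (PCMP-E57). This fits a designed PPR motif module and does not indicate a natural gene, since the record lists the insert species as synthetic. No promoter, terminator or tag is annotated around the module, so the plasmid appears to serve as a donor of a coding part and not as an expression construct. The record does not state the Type IIS sites that flank the insert, the motif composition, or the nucleotide specificity implied by the module name. A roughly 50 nt lacI fragment is also annotated and is presumably a backbone remnant with no function.

According to the depositor, the GRASP kit comprises 42 such plasmids. They can be combined through MoClo assembly to build sPPR proteins of 9, 14 or 19 motifs, each designed to recognise an RNA target of the same length. This plasmid supplies one position-specific module in those assemblies.
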