Addgene plasmid #250477: pPR-1_B_LD5T
Purpose: GRASP module to assemble sPPR proteins for RNA editing: module B_LD5T
Depositing lab: Ian Small. Depositing organization: University of Western Australia. Publication: GRASP: a modular toolkit for building synthetic pentatricopeptide repeat RNA-binding proteins. Dennis M, Low SY, Viljoen A, Pullakhandam A, Colas des Francs-Small C, Campbell-Clause L, Bond CS, Small I, Kwok van der Giezen FM. Nucleic Acids Res. 2025 Oct 28;53(20):gkaf1169. doi: 10.1093/nar/gkaf1169. PubMed 41224122.
Backbone
  Vector backbone: pAGM1311
  Backbone manufacturer: Sylvestre Marillonnet
  Vector type: Synthetic Biology
Growth in bacteria
  Bacterial resistance: Kanamycin, 50 μg/mL
  Growth temperature: 37°C
  Growth strain: DH5alpha
  Copy number: High Copy
Gene/Insert
  Gene/Insert name: B_LD5T
  Species: Synthetic
  Cloning method: Golden Gate
Terms and licenses: Academic/Nonprofit Terms; Industry Terms: Not Available to Industry
Depositor comments: GRASP kit for MoClo assembly of sPPR proteins is a library of 42 plasmids which can be combined to assemble sPPR proteins with 9, 14, or 19 motifs to target any RNA sequence of the same length. See the original publication for more information, and find code for analysis and script for GRASP assembly at https://github.com/farleykvdg/GRASP.
How to cite: pPR-1_B_LD5T was a gift from Ian Small (Addgene plasmid # 250477 ; http://n2t.net/addgene:250477 ; RRID:Addgene_250477)
