>Addgene plasmid #250477 | pPR-1_B_LD5T | depositor partial sequence | sequence record 494219 | B_LD5T
ACTCTTCGATAAGATGCCTGAAAGAGATGTTGTTTCTTGGACCGCAATGATCTCTGGTTACGCTCAGAAC
GGTAGGATCGATGAGGCAAGA
